Addgene plasmid #41032: Foxn1-pBSII SK
Depositing lab: Nancy Manley. Depositing organization: Augusta University. Publication: Gcm2 and Foxn1 mark early parathyroid- and thymus-specific domains in the developing third pharyngeal pouch. Gordon J, Bennett AR, Blackburn CC, Manley NR. Mech Dev. 2001 May;103(1-2):141-3. 10.1016/S0925-4773(01)00333-1 PubMed 11335122.
Backbone
  Vector backbone: pBlueScript II SK
  Backbone manufacturer: Stratagene
  Backbone size w/o insert (bp): 2961
  Vector type: in situ probe
Growth in bacteria
  Bacterial resistance: Ampicillin, 100 μg/mL
  Growth temperature: 37°C
  Growth strain: DH5alpha
  Copy number: High Copy
Gene/Insert
  Gene/Insert name: Foxn1 in situ probe
  Species: M. musculus (mouse)
  Entrez Gene: Foxn1 (a.k.a. D11Bhm185e, Fkh19, HFH-11, Hfh11, Whn, nu, nude)
  Promoter: T7 sense; T3 antisense
  Cloning method: Restriction Enzyme; 5′ cloning site unknown (unknown if destroyed); 3′ cloning site unknown (unknown if destroyed)
  Sequencing primers: 5′ T7; 3′ T3
Terms and licenses: Academic/Nonprofit Terms; Industry Terms: Not Available to Industry
Depositor comments: For Foxn1 in situ antisense probe, linearize with AccIII and transcribe with T3
How to cite: Foxn1-pBSII SK was a gift from Nancy Manley (Addgene plasmid # 41032 ; http://n2t.net/addgene:41032 ; RRID:Addgene_41032)
