[The description below was written by a language model from this plasmid's Addgene catalogue record and pLannotate feature annotations shown in this document.]
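Description:
Foxn1-pBSII SK is an in situ hybridization probe template built on the pBluescript II SK phagemid, carrying mouse Foxn1 cDNA in the multiple cloning site. The backbone is a standard high-copy E. coli cloning vector: it replicates from a ColE1/pUC-type origin, is selected with ampicillin through the β-lactamase gene (AmpR) and its own promoter, and retains an f1 origin that permits single-stranded DNA rescue. Remnants of the lac promoter, operator, CAP site and lacZα fragment flank the cloning site, with the insert interrupting the lacZα region as usual for this vector family. The sequenced plasmid is 5,395 nt, which against a 2,961 bp empty backbone implies an insert of roughly 2.4 kb. The restriction sites used for cloning are not recorded.

The annotated Foxn1 coding sequence spans about 1.9 kb, followed by several hundred unannotated bases before the downstream MCS fragment, which may be untranslated cDNA sequence. Foxn1 (also known as Whn or nude) encodes a forkhead-family transcriptional regulator that controls thymic epithelial cell development. The insert sits between opposing bacteriophage promoters: T7 lies upstream in the same orientation as the coding sequence and yields sense RNA, useful as a negative control, while T3 reads from the opposite end to generate the antisense riboprobe. According to the depositor, the antisense probe is made by linearizing with AccIII and transcribing with T3 polymerase. There is no eukaryotic promoter, so the plasmid is not intended for protein expression. Its purpose is in vitro transcription of probes to detect Foxn1 mRNA, and the associated publication concerns marking the early thymus-specific domain in the developing third pharyngeal pouch.
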