Features (pLannotate 1.2.2; 14 found; start..end, strand, type, name):
      1..19      +  promoter       T7 promoter: promoter for bacteriophage T7 RNA polymerase
     28..119     -  misc_feature   MCS (fragment): pBluescript multiple cloning site
    135..2078    +  CDS            Foxn1: FOXN1_MOUSE - Also known as Fkh19, Hfh11, Whn. Experimental evidence at protein level: Swiss-Prot protein existence level 1. Transcriptional regulator which regulates the development, differentiation, and function of thymic epithelial cells (TECs) both in the prenatal and postnatal thymus. Acts as a master regulator of the TECs lineage development and is required from the onset of differentiation in progenitor TECs in the developing fetus to the final differentiation steps through which TECs mature to acquire their full functionality. Regulates, either directly or indirectly the expression of
   2545..2569    -  misc_feature   MCS (fragment): pBluescript multiple cloning site
   2582..2600    -  promoter       T3 promoter: promoter for bacteriophage T3 RNA polymerase
   2645..2661    -  protein_bind   lac operator: The lac repressor binds to the lac operator to inhibit transcription in E. coli. This inhibition can be relieved by adding lactose or isopropyl-β-D-thiogalactopyranoside (IPTG). lac repressor encoded by lacI
   2669..2699    -  promoter       lac promoter: promoter for the E. coli lac operon
   2714..2735    -  protein_bind   CAP binding site: CAP binding activates transcription in the presence of cAMP. E. coli catabolite activator protein
   2748..2840    -  CDS            lacI (fragment): lac repressor; lacI; The lac repressor binds to the lac operator to inhibit transcription in E. coli. This inhibition can be relieved by adding lactose or isopropyl-β-D-thiogalactopyranoside (IPTG).
   3023..3611    -  rep_origin     ori: high-copy-number ColE1/pMB1/pBR322/pUC origin of replication
   3782..4642    -  CDS            AmpR: β-lactamase; bla; confers resistance to ampicillin, carbenicillin, and related antibiotics
   4643..4747    -  promoter       AmpR promoter: bla
   4800..5228    -  rep_origin     f1 ori (sequence partly withheld): f1 bacteriophage origin of replication; arrow indicates direction of (+) strand synthesis
   5233..5388    -  CDS            lacZα (fragment): LacZα fragment of β-galactosidase; lacZ fragment
>Addgene plasmid #41032 | Foxn1-pBSII SK | addgene full sequence | sequence record 231459 | Addgene NGS Result
TAATACGACTCACTATAGGGCGAATTGGGTACCGGGCCCCCCCTCGAGGTCGACGGTATCGATAAGCTTG
ATATCGAATTCCTGCAGCCCGGGGGATCCACTAGTTCTAGAGCGGCCGCTGCCAGGACTGGGTGATGGTG
TCGCTACTCCCTCCGCAGTCTGACGTCACACTTCCAGGCTCCACCCGACTGGAGGGCGAACCCCAAGGGG
ACCTCATGCAGGCTCCGGGCCTCCCAGACTCCCCTGCCCCACAGAACAAGCATGCTAACTTCAGCTGCTC
GTCGTTTGTGCCTGACGGCCCTCCAGAGAGGACACCCTCACTGCCCCCACACAGCCCCAGCATCGCATCT
CCAGACCCAGAGCAGATCCAGGGCCACTGCACAGCCGGACCCGGCCCGGGCTCCTTCCGCCTTTCTCCTT
CAGAAAAGTATCCTGGCTTTGGCTTTGAGGAGGGCCCAGCAGGCAGCCCAGGGCGCTTCCTCAAGGGCAA
CCACATGCCTTTCCACCCCTACAAGAGGCACTTCCATGAGGACATCTTCTCTGAGGCCCAGACGGCCATG
GCACTTGATGGACACTCCTTTAAGACTCAGGGGGCACTGGAAGCCTTTGAGGAGATCCCTGTGGACATGG
GCGATGCTGAGGCCTTCCTGCCTAGCTTCCCAGCAGAGGCTTGGTGCAATAAACTCCCTTACCCCAGCCA
GGAACACAACCAAATTCTGCAGGGGTCAGAGGTCAAGGTCAAGCCCCAAGCTCTGGACAGTGGTCCTGGG
ATGTACTGCTACCAGCCTCCCTTGCAACATATGTACTGTTCTTCTCAGCCTGCCTTCCATCAGTACTCCC
CGGGTGGAGGCAGCTACCCTGTGCCCTACCTGGGCTCACCTCACTATCCCTATCAGAGGATTGCACCCCA
GGCCAACGCCGAAGGTCACCAGCCACTCTTCCCAAAGCCCATCTACTCTTACAGCATCCTCATCTTCATG
GCCCTTAAGAACAGTAAGACCGGAAGCCTTCCAGTCAGTGAAATCTACAATTTCATGACGGAGCACTTCC
CTTACTTCAAGACTGCTCCTGATGGCTGGAAGAATTCTGTTCGCCATAACCTGTCCCTCAACAAGTGCTT
TGAGAAGGTGGAGAATAAATCCGGAAGTTCCTCTCGAAAGGGCTGTCTGTGGGCCCTCAATCCTTCCAAA
ATCGACAAGATGCAGGAAGAACTGCAGAAGTGGAAGAGGAAAGACCCCATTGCTGTGCGCAAAAGCATGG
CCAAACCAGAAGAGCTGGACAGCCTCATTGGAGACAAAAGGGAAAAACTGGGCTCTCCGCTGCTGGGCTG
TCCACCCCCTGGGCTGGCAGGCCCAGGTCCCATCCGGCCCATGGCACCATCAGCTGGTCTTTCCCAGCCT
CTGCACCCAATGCATCCAGCTCCAGGCCCCATGCCTGGCAAGAACCCCCTGCAGGACCTACTGGGTGGCC
ATGCTCCCTCCTGCTATGGGCAGACCTACCCACACCTTTCCCCCAGCCTGGCCCCTTCTGGACACCAGCA
GCCATTGTTCCCACAGCCAGATGGGCATCTTGAGCTGCAGGCCCAGCCAGGCACCCCCCAGGACTCACCT
CTACCTGCCCACACACCACCCAGCCACGGTGCCAAGCTGATGGCTGAGCCTTCCTCAGCCAGGACCATGC
ACGATACTCTACTGCCAGATGGAGACCTTGGGACTGACCTGGATGCTATCAACCCTTCTCTCACTGACTT
CGACTTCCAGGGAAATCTGTGGGAGCAGCTGAAGGATGACAGCTTGGCCCTGGACCCCCTCGTATTGGTG
ACCTCGTCGCCGACGTCATCCTCCATGTTGCCACCCCCACCAGCAGCCCATTGCTTCCCCCCAGGGCCTT
GTCTGGCAGAAACAGGCAATGAGGCAGGTGAACTGGCACCTCCAGGCAGCGGCGGCTCCGGTGCTCTGGG
AGACATGCACCTCAGCACTCTCTACTCCGCCTTTGTGGAACTGGAGTCCACGCCCTCCTCAGCAGCTGCC
GGCCCTGCCGTGTACCTCAGTCCCGGCTCAAAGCCATTGGCTCTGGCTTGAGCTATGCCCAACATCAGCT
GCGGCCTTTGCCTAGCTGGCTGCCCCATATTGGGCTCACCTTAAAGGTCAAAGAAGGAAAACACTACCTG
TCTCCTATGCCACTCAGCCAACTTATTTGTTAGCCAGAAGTTGGGGGCATCCATCTAGGATGCTACCTGG
TGGACCCGCATCTCACACGGGGCCCCCAGCAAGGAAAGTGTCGGAAAAGAAGCAACAGCGCGCCCCCTAG
CGCCAGCTCACTCGAACTTCAGCTCTCGAGCGTGAACTCAAGCTCTACACACCTGCTCATCATGTGCCTT
ACACTCAGAGGAAGCCTTGGGTCACAGAGTCTGATTTGATTTCTGGGGCAGCTGAGAGCTAAAAGCTTTA
GTTAGCAAAGCTCAGGGCCAGTGTGACAGGTCAAAGATCACCCCTCCAAACCTCATCCCAATCCCCATGT
GCTCTACAGACTTGGCCCTCTCCCAGCGGCCGCCACCGCGGTGGAGCTCCAGCTTTTGTTCCCTTTAGTG
AGGGTTAATTGCGCGCTTGGCGTAATCATGGTCATAGCTGTTTCCTGTGTGAAATTGTTATCCGCTCACA
ATTCCACACAACATACGAGCCGGAAGCATAAAGTGTAAAGCCTGGGGTGCCTAATGAGTGAGCTAACTCA
CATTAATTGCGTTGCGCTCACTGCCCGCTTTCCAGTCGGGAAACCTGTCGTGCCAGCTGCATTAATGAAT
CGGCCAACGCGCGGGGAGAGGCGGTTTGCGTATTGGGCGCTCTTCCGCTTCCTCGCTCACTGACTCGCTG
CGCTCGGTCGTTCGGCTGCGGCGAGCGGTATCAGCTCACTCAAAGGCGGTAATACGGTTATCCACAGAAT
CAGGGGATAACGCAGGAAAGAACATGTGAGCAAAAGGCCAGCAAAAGGCCAGGAACCGTAAAAAGGCCGC
GTTGCTGGCGTTTTTCCATAGGCTCCGCCCCCCTGACGAGCATCACAAAAATCGACGCTCAAGTCAGAGG
TGGCGAAACCCGACAGGACTATAAAGATACCAGGCGTTTCCCCCTGGAAGCTCCCTCGTGCGCTCTCCTG
TTCCGACCCTGCCGCTTACCGGATACCTGTCCGCCTTTCTCCCTTCGGGAAGCGTGGCGCTTTCTCATAG
CTCACGCTGTAGGTATCTCAGTTCGGTGTAGGTCGTTCGCTCCAAGCTGGGCTGTGTGCACGAACCCCCC
GTTCAGCCCGACCGCTGCGCCTTATCCGGTAACTATCGTCTTGAGTCCAACCCGGTAAGACACGACTTAT
CGCCACTGGCAGCAGCCACTGGTAACAGGATTAGCAGAGCGAGGTATGTAGGCGGTGCTACAGAGTTCTT
GAAGTGGTGGCCTAACTACGGCTACACTAGAAGAACAGTATTTGGTATCTGCGCTCTGCTGAAGCCAGTT
ACCTTCGGAAAAAGAGTTGGTAGCTCTTGATCCGGCAAACAAACCACCGCTGGTAGCGGTGGTTTTTTTG
TTTGCAAGCAGCAGATTACGCGCAGAAAAAAAGGATCTCAAGAAGATCCTTTGATCTTTTCTACGGGGTC
TGACGCTCAGTGGAACGAAAACTCACGTTAAGGGATTTTGGTCATGAGATTATCAAAAAGGATCTTCACC
TAGATCCTTTTAAATTAAAAATGAAGTTTTAAATCAATCTAAAGTATATATGAGTAAACTTGGTCTGACA
GTTACCAATGCTTAATCAGTGAGGCACCTATCTCAGCGATCTGTCTATTTCGTTCATCCATAGTTGCCTG
ACTCCCCGTCGTGTAGATAACTACGATACGGGAGGGCTTACCATCTGGCCCCAGTGCTGCAATGATACCG
CGAGACCCACGCTCACCGGCTCCAGATTTATCAGCAATAAACCAGCCAGCCGGAAGGGCCGAGCGCAGAA
GTGGTCCTGCAACTTTATCCGCCTCCATCCAGTCTATTAATTGTTGCCGGGAAGCTAGAGTAAGTAGTTC
GCCAGTTAATAGTTTGCGCAACGTTGTTGCCATTGCTACAGGCATCGTGGTGTCACGCTCGTCGTTTGGT
ATGGCTTCATTCAGCTCCGGTTCCCAACGATCAAGGCGAGTTACATGATCCCCCATGTTGTGCAAAAAAG
CGGTTAGCTCCTTCGGTCCTCCGATCGTTGTCAGAAGTAAGTTGGCCGCAGTGTTATCACTCATGGTTAT
GGCAGCACTGCATAATTCTCTTACTGTCATGCCATCCGTAAGATGCTTTTCTGTGACTGGTGAGTACTCA
ACCAAGTCATTCTGAGAATAGTGTATGCGGCGACCGAGTTGCTCTTGCCCGGCGTCAATACGGGATAATA
CCGCGCCACATAGCAGAACTTTAAAAGTGCTCATCATTGGAAAACGTTCTTCGGGGCGAAAACTCTCAAG
GATCTTACCGCTGTTGAGATCCAGTTCGATGTAACCCACTCGTGCACCCAACTGATCTTCAGCATCTTTT
ACTTTCACCAGCGTTTCTGGGTGAGCAAAAACAGGAAGGCAAAATGCCGCAAAAAAGGGAATAAGGGCGA
CACGGAAATGTTGAATACTCATACTCTTCCTTTTTCAATATTATTGAAGCATTTATCAGGGTTATTGTCT
CATGAGCGGATACATATTTGAATGTATTTAGAAAAATAAACAAATAGGGGTTCCGCGCACATTTCCCCGA
AAAGTGCCACCTAAATTGTAAGCGTTAATATTTTGTTAAAATTCGCGTTAAATTTTTGTTAAATCAGCTC
ATTTTTTAACCAATAGGCCGAAATCGGCAAAATCCCTTATAAATCAAAAGAATAGACCGAGATAGGGT
[37 nt withheld, positions 4899-4935]
AAAGAACGTGGACTCCAACGTCAAAGG
[49 nt withheld, positions 4963-5011]
T
[91 nt withheld, positions 5013-5103]
G
[124 nt withheld, positions 5105-5228]
CCCATTCGCCATTCAGGCTGCGCAACTGTTGGGAAGGGCGATCGGTGCGGGCCTCTTCGCTATTACGCCA
GCTGGCGAAAGGGGGATGTGCTGCAAGGCGATTAAGTTGGGTAACGCCAGGGTTTTCCCAGTCACGACGT
TGTAAAACGACGGCCAGTGAGCGCGCG
