>Addgene plasmid #41032 | Foxn1-pBSII SK | addgene partial sequence | sequence record 58167 | M13pUC-fwd 5'-CCCAGTCACGACGTTGTAAAACG-3'
GACTCACTATAGGGCGAATTGGGTACCGGGCCCCCCCTCGAGGTCGACGGTATCGATAAGCTTGATATCG
AATTCCTGCAGCCCGGGGGATCCACTAGTTCTAGAGCGGCCGCTGCCAGGACTGGGTGATGGTGTCGCTA
CTCCCTCCGCAGTCTGACGTCACACTTCCAGGCTCCACCCGACTGGAGGGCGAACCCCAAGGGGACCTCA
TGCAGGCTCCGGGCCTCCCAGACTCCCCTGCCCCACAGAACAAGCATGCTAACTTCAGCTGCTCGTCGTT
TGTGCCTGACGGCCCTCCAGAGAGGACACCCTCACTGCCCCCACACAGCCCCAGCATCGCATCTCCAGAC
CCAGAGCAGATCCAGGGCCACTGCACAGCCGGACCCGGCCCGGGCTCCTTCCGCCTTTCTCCTTCAGAAA
AGTATCCTGGCTTTGGCTTTGAGGAGGGCCCAGCAGGCAGCCCAGGGCGCTTCCTCAAGGGCAACCACAT
GCCTTTCCACCCCTACAAGAGGCACTTCCATGAGGACATCTTCTCTGAGGCCCAGACGGCCATGGCACTT
GATGGACACTCCTTTAAGACTCAGGGGGCACTGGAAGCCTTTGAGGAGATCCCTGTGGACATGGGCGATG
CTGAGGCCTTCCTGCCTAGCTTCCCAGCAGAGGCTTGGTGCAATAAACTCCCTTACCCCAGCCAGGAACA
CAACCAAATTCTGCAGGGGTCAGAGGTCAAGGTCAAGCCCCAAGCTCTGGACAGTGGTCCTGGGATGTAC
TGCTACCAGCCTCCCTTGCAACATATGTACTGTTCTTCTCAGCCTGCCTTCCATCAGTACTCCCCGGGTG
GAGGCAGCTACCCTGTGCCCTACCTGGGCTCACCTCACTATCCCTATCA
